Addgene plasmid #127267: 564aa ELL2 bluescript
Purpose: For in vitro translation of human ELL2 lacking COOH region
Depositing lab: Christine Milcarek. Depositing organization: University of Pittsburgh (University, School of Medicine, and Cancer Institute). Publication: Transcription elongation factor ELL2 directs immunoglobulin secretion in plasma cells by stimulating altered RNA processing. Martincic K, Alkan SA, Cheatle A, Borghesi L, Milcarek C. Nat Immunol. 2009 Oct;10(10):1102-9. doi: 10.1038/ni.1786. Epub 2009 Sep 13. PubMed 19749764.
Backbone
  Vector backbone: pBluescript
  Backbone manufacturer: Addgene
  Vector type: in vitro translation
Growth in bacteria
  Bacterial resistance: Ampicillin, 100 μg/mL
  Growth temperature: 37°C
  Growth strain: DH5alpha
  Copy number: Unknown
Gene/Insert
  Gene/Insert name: ELL2 (alt name: CM554)
  Species: H. sapiens (human)
  Insert size (bp): 1900
  Mutation: Addgene Plasmid 127256--SphI site filled in, then religated; Contains 564 N-terminal amino acids ELL2, terminal 5 aa then stop codon
  Entrez Gene: ELL2 (a.k.a. MRCCAT1)
  Promoter: T7
  Cloning method: Restriction Enzyme; 5′ cloning site fillin (unknown if destroyed); 3′ cloning site Unknown (unknown if destroyed)
  Sequencing primers: 5′ T7
Terms and licenses: Academic/Nonprofit Terms; Industry Terms: Not Available to Industry
Depositor comments: NH2 ELL2, 564 aa long, terminal 5 aa then stop codon
How to cite: 564aa ELL2 bluescript was a gift from Christine Milcarek (Addgene plasmid # 127267 ; http://n2t.net/addgene:127267 ; RRID:Addgene_127267)
