[The description below was written by a language model from this plasmid's Addgene catalogue record and pLannotate feature annotations shown in this document.]
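Description:
564aa ELL2 bluescript is a pBluescript-based phagemid (about 6.2 kb in the sequenced record) built as a template for in vitro transcription and translation of a C-terminally truncated human ELL2. It is maintained in E. coli through a high-copy ColE1/pUC-type origin and selected with ampicillin via the β-lactamase gene. An f1 origin, remnants of lacZα, and the lac promoter/operator region are carried over from the Bluescript backbone.

The insert, recorded as roughly 1.9 kb, sits downstream of the T7 promoter, with the T3 promoter facing in from the opposite side of the cloning site. According to the record, the construct was derived from a parental full-length ELL2 plasmid by filling in an SphI site and religating. This shifts the reading frame, so the product contains the 564 N-terminal amino acids of ELL2 followed by five unrelated residues and a stop codon. The feature table is consistent with this. It annotates ELL2 as two adjoining fragments that meet at a single junction, so the downstream ELL2 sequence is still physically present but no longer in frame. The annotation also picks up a loxP site just after the T7 promoter and a very short match to the chicken β-actin promoter ahead of the coding sequence. These are probably leftovers from the cDNA's earlier cloning history, and the record assigns them no function.

ELL2 is a transcription elongation factor of the super elongation complex and has been implicated in alternative RNA processing during immunoglobulin secretion in plasma cells. This plasmid supplies an ELL2 protein lacking its carboxy-terminal region for cell-free expression, which would suit comparison with the full-length protein.
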