Features (pLannotate 1.2.2; 17 found; start..end, strand, type, name):
      1..19      +  promoter       T7 promoter: promoter for bacteriophage T7 RNA polymerase
     28..51      +  misc_feature   MCS (fragment): pBluescript multiple cloning site
     52..85      +  protein_bind   loxP: Cre-mediated recombination occurs in the 8-bp core sequence (GCATACAT). Cre recombinase
    446..462     +  promoter       chicken β-actin promoter (fragment): contains a 21-bp deletion relative to the standard chicken β-actin promoter
    480..2153    +  CDS            ELL2 (fragment): ELL2_HUMAN - Experimental evidence at protein level: Swiss-Prot protein existence level 1. Elongation factor component of the super elongation complex (SEC), a complex required to increase the catalytic rate of RNA polymerase II transcription by suppressing transient pausing by the polymerase at multiple sites along the DNA. Component of the little elongation complex (LEC), a complex required to regulate small nuclear RNA (snRNA) gene transcription by RNA polymerase II and III (PubMed:22195968). Plays a role in immunoglobulin secretion in plasma cells: directs efficient alternative mRNA proces
   2153..2395    +  CDS            ELL2 (fragment): ELL2_HUMAN - Experimental evidence at protein level: Swiss-Prot protein existence level 1. Elongation factor component of the super elongation complex (SEC), a complex required to increase the catalytic rate of RNA polymerase II transcription by suppressing transient pausing by the polymerase at multiple sites along the DNA. Component of the little elongation complex (LEC), a complex required to regulate small nuclear RNA (snRNA) gene transcription by RNA polymerase II and III (PubMed:22195968). Plays a role in immunoglobulin secretion in plasma cells: directs efficient alternative mRNA proces
   3379..3398    +  misc_feature   MCS (fragment): pBluescript multiple cloning site
   3410..3428    -  promoter       T3 promoter: promoter for bacteriophage T3 RNA polymerase
   3473..3489    -  protein_bind   lac operator: The lac repressor binds to the lac operator to inhibit transcription in E. coli. This inhibition can be relieved by adding lactose or isopropyl-β-D-thiogalactopyranoside (IPTG). lac repressor encoded by lacI
   3497..3527    -  promoter       lac promoter: promoter for the E. coli lac operon
   3542..3563    -  protein_bind   CAP binding site: CAP binding activates transcription in the presence of cAMP. E. coli catabolite activator protein
   3576..3668    -  CDS            lacI (fragment): lac repressor; lacI; The lac repressor binds to the lac operator to inhibit transcription in E. coli. This inhibition can be relieved by adding lactose or isopropyl-β-D-thiogalactopyranoside (IPTG).
   3851..4439    -  rep_origin     ori: high-copy-number ColE1/pMB1/pBR322/pUC origin of replication
   4610..5470    -  CDS            AmpR: β-lactamase; bla; confers resistance to ampicillin, carbenicillin, and related antibiotics
   5471..5575    -  promoter       AmpR promoter: bla
   5628..6056    -  rep_origin     f1 ori (sequence partly withheld): f1 bacteriophage origin of replication; arrow indicates direction of (+) strand synthesis
   6061..6218    -  CDS            lacZα (fragment): LacZα fragment of β-galactosidase; lacZ fragment
>Addgene plasmid #127267 | 564aa ELL2 bluescript | addgene full sequence | sequence record 249049 | Addgene NGS Result
TAATACGACTCACTATAGGGCGAATTGGAGCTCCACCGCGGTGGCGGCCGCATAACTTCGTATAGCATAC
ATTATACGAAGTTATGGATCAGGCCAAATCGGCCGAGCTCGAATTCGTCGAGAGCGGGATAAGTTGGCGC
GTCACCTAGACGTCAGCCTCTTACCTCTCGGACGTCCCGTCCCAGGAGCAAAACTCTAGTGACTTTGGGC
CCGCCCCCGTGAGAGTGGAGGGCGGCCGATGAGGGCGGTTCTGAAGGGAACAAGACCAATGAGACGAGCC
CGGGGCGGGGCGCGGGGCCGGAGGGTGGGGCGGGTGGCGGCGGTGGCAGTCCGAGGTCTGGCTCCGCGCA
GTATATGACAGTACGTCAGCAGCGGGATGGCCCTAGCAGTGGCGGCGGCTGCAGAAGCCCAAGCAGCCGC
GGCCGCAGTGGAGGCTAGAGCCGGAGCGGCGGCGGCGGCGGCACCCCGGGGAGTTTAAGATGGCGGCGGG
GGGGACAGGGGGCCTGCGGGAGGAGCAGCGCTATGGGCTGTCGTGCGGACGGCTGGGGCAGGACAACATC
ACCGTACTGCATGTGAAGCTCACCGAGACGGCGATCCGGGCGCTCGAGACTTACCAGAGCCACAAGAATT
TAATTCCTTTTCGACCTTCAATCCAGTTCCAAGGACTCCACGGGCTTGTCAAAATTCCCAAAAATGATCC
CCTCAATGAAGTTCATAACTTTAACTTTTATTTGTCAAATGTGGGCAAAGACAACCCTCAGGGCAGCTTT
GACTGCATCCAGCAAACATTCTCCAGCTCTGGAGCCTCCCAGCTCAATTGCCTGGGATTTATACAAGATA
AAATTACAGTGTGTGCAACAAACGACTCGTATCAGATGACACGAGAAAGAATGACCCAGGCAGAGGAGGA
ATCCCGCAACCGAAGCACAAAAGTTATCAAACCCGGTGGACCATATGTAGGGAAAAGAGTGCAAATTCGG
AAAGCACCTCAAGCTGTTTCAGATACAGTTCCTGAGAGGAAAAGGTCAACCCCCATGAACCCTGCAAATA
CAATTCGAAAGACACATAGCAGCAGCACCATCTCTCAGAGGCCATACAGGGACAGGGTGATTCACTTACT
GGCCCTGAAGGCCTACAAGAAACCGGAGCTACTTGCTAGACTCCAGAAAGATGGTGTCAATCAAAAAGAC
AAGAACTCCCTGGGAGCAATTCTGCAACAGGTAGCCAATCTGAATTCTAAGGACCTCTCATATACCTTAA
AGGATTATGTTTTTAAAGAGCTTCAAAGAGACTGGCCTGGATACAGTGAAATAGACAGACGGTCATTGGA
GTCAGTGCTCTCTAGAAAACTAAATCCGTCTCAGAATGCTACAGGCACCAGCCGTTCAGAATCTCCTGTA
TGTTCTAGTAGAGATGCTGTATCTTCTCCTCAGAAACGGCTTTTGGATTCAGAGTTTATTGATCCTTTAA
TGAATAAAAAAGCCCGAATATCTCACCTGACGAACAGAGTACCACCAACACTAAATGGTCATTTGAATCC
CACCAGTGAAAAATCGGCTGCAGGCCTCCCACTGCCCCCTGCGGCTGCTGCCATCCCCACCCCTCCACCG
CTGCCTTCAACCTATCTGCCCATCTCACATCCTCCTCAGATTGTAAATTCTAACTCCAACTCCCCTAGCA
CTCCAGAAGGCCGGGGGACTCAAGACCTACCTGTTGACAGTTTTAGTCAAAACGATAGTATCTATGAGGA
CCAGCAAGACAAATATACCTCTAGGACTTCTCTGGAAACCTTACCCCCTGGTTCCGTTCTACTAAAGTGT
CCAAAGCCTATGGAAGAAAACCATTCAATGTCTCACAAAAAGTCCAAAAAGAAGTCTAAAAAACATAAGG
AAAAGGACCAAATAAAAAAGCACGACATTGAGACTATTGAGGAAAAGGAGGAAGATCTTAAGAGAGAAGA
GGAAATTGCCAAGCTAAATAACTCCAGTCCAAATTCCAGTGGAGGAGTTAAAGAGGATTGCACTGCCTCC
ATGGAACCTTCAGCAATTGAACTCCCAGATTATTTGATAAAATATATCGCTATCGTCTCCTATGAGCAAC
GCCAGAATTATAAGGATGACTTCAATGCAGAGTATGATGAGTACAGAGCTTTGCCAGGATGGAGACTGTA
GCTAGAAGATTTATCAAACTAGATGCACAAAGAAAGCGCCTTTCTCCAGGCTCAAAAGAGTATCAGAATG
TTCATGAAGAAGTCTTACAAGAATATCAGAAGATAAAGCAGTCTAGTCCCAATTACCATGAAGAAAAATA
CAGATGTGAATATCTTCATAACAAGCTGGCTCACATCAAAAGGCTAATAGGTGAATTTGACCAACAGCAA
GCAGAGTCATGGTCCTAGAACTCTGCTTGGACCAGAAGATGTGAATAAACTTAAGCTTGGAAAAAAAAAA
AAAAAAAAAAAAAAAAAAACGCGTAACCCCCCATTGCAATGGTTGCCTTAAGGTGTTTGCTAGTTGTGTA
CATAGTGTGGTTAATCATTAGCTACACTGCTTCCCACTTGATTAGAGCAATGGGAAGCATACTGTGGCCT
ACCAGCATCTGGAAGTGTGTGCTCGATCTGTATGTGTGCAGAGGTGGTGTGGATGTGAGCGTGCATGAAG
GAAAAAAAGCTGCTACTCCTAGTAGGCCAAACGCTCAGGTTAAACAACTGACGAGTGTTACTGTAGGGTG
TTTTTTTGTTTTTTTGTTTTTTTTCTTCTATCAAATTGCTACTTTTGTTGTGGAAGACAAAAGCATTTCC
ATTTCAACGAGTTTGTCAGCTTTATTAATGTTGGGCAAAAATTGATATGTCATGAAAATGAAACAGATCT
ATAGTTTTGGGACAAAATTATAAAATGAAATGTGTAGGTAACCTATTTATATACTGCTATAAAGTATTTT
TTGAAGAGAGATATGCAAAGAAGCTATTACCTACATAAGAGGTATATTTAAAGATTTTTTTTTTTTCATC
CTGGTGCCAGGAATATAAAAAAGAGTGGATATATTTAACCATAACATACTGTGATTCATCAAACAGCACA
AACTTTCATTTCATGGAGTTTATCTGTTGACATTGATTTAAACTGTCACTTGTTTTATCATGTGGGAACA
TAAGTTATGTGGTCAAAAATATAAGGATTTTGAATTAATGTTGATTCAAGTTGTATTGTCTTTTCAAAGT
GCTGCCAGTTGAAAAGGGAAGCATTATGTTTACAAATCTGTTTTGAAATGTTTGCCAAAATTTTGGTAGT
GTCTTTAATAAAGATGTTTGTCTCCAGCATCCAGAAAAAAAAAAAAAAAACTCTCCAGCGCTGGATCCGG
CCATAAGGGCCTGATCCTTCGAGGGGGGGCCCGGTACCAGCTTTTGTTCCCTTTAGTGAGGGTTAATTTC
GAGCTTGGCGTAATCATGGTCATAGCTGTTTCCTGTGTGAAATTGTTATCCGCTCACAATTCCACACAAC
ATACGAGCCGGAAGCATAAAGTGTAAAGCCTGGGGTGCCTAATGAGTGAGCTAACTCACATTAATTGCGT
TGCGCTCACTGCCCGCTTTCCAGTCGGGAAACCTGTCGTGCCAGCTGCATTAATGAATCGGCCAACGCGC
GGGGAGAGGCGGTTTGCGTATTGGGCGCTCTTCCGCTTCCTCGCTCACTGACTCGCTGCGCTCGGTCGTT
CGGCTGCGGCGAGCGGTATCAGCTCACTCAAAGGCGGTAATACGGTTATCCACAGAATCAGGGGATAACG
CAGGAAAGAACATGTGAGCAAAAGGCCAGCAAAAGGCCAGGAACCGTAAAAAGGCCGCGTTGCTGGCGTT
TTTCCATAGGCTCCGCCCCCCTGACGAGCATCACAAAAATCGACGCTCAAGTCAGAGGTGGCGAAACCCG
ACAGGACTATAAAGATACCAGGCGTTTCCCCCTGGAAGCTCCCTCGTGCGCTCTCCTGTTCCGACCCTGC
CGCTTACCGGATACCTGTCCGCCTTTCTCCCTTCGGGAAGCGTGGCGCTTTCTCATAGCTCACGCTGTAG
GTATCTCAGTTCGGTGTAGGTCGTTCGCTCCAAGCTGGGCTGTGTGCACGAACCCCCCGTTCAGCCCGAC
CGCTGCGCCTTATCCGGTAACTATCGTCTTGAGTCCAACCCGGTAAGACACGACTTATCGCCACTGGCAG
CAGCCACTGGTAACAGGATTAGCAGAGCGAGGTATGTAGGCGGTGCTACAGAGTTCTTGAAGTGGTGGCC
TAACTACGGCTACACTAGAAGAACAGTATTTGGTATCTGCGCTCTGCTGAAGCCAGTTACCTTCGGAAAA
AGAGTTGGTAGCTCTTGATCCGGCAAACAAACCACCGCTGGTAGCGGTGGTTTTTTTGTTTGCAAGCAGC
AGATTACGCGCAGAAAAAAAGGATCTCAAGAAGATCCTTTGATCTTTTCTACGGGGTCTGACGCTCAGTG
GAACGAAAACTCACGTTAAGGGATTTTGGTCATGAGATTATCAAAAAGGATCTTCACCTAGATCCTTTTA
AATTAAAAATGAAGTTTTAAATCAATCTAAAGTATATATGAGTAAACTTGGTCTGACAGTTACCAATGCT
TAATCAGTGAGGCACCTATCTCAGCGATCTGTCTATTTCGTTCATCCATAGTTGCCTGACTCCCCGTCGT
GTAGATAACTACGATACGGGAGGGCTTACCATCTGGCCCCAGTGCTGCAATGATACCGCGAGACCCACGC
TCACCGGCTCCAGATTTATCAGCAATAAACCAGCCAGCCGGAAGGGCCGAGCGCAGAAGTGGTCCTGCAA
CTTTATCCGCCTCCATCCAGTCTATTAATTGTTGCCGGGAAGCTAGAGTAAGTAGTTCGCCAGTTAATAG
TTTGCGCAACGTTGTTGCCATTGCTACAGGCATCGTGGTGTCACGCTCGTCGTTTGGTATGGCTTCATTC
AGCTCCGGTTCCCAACGATCAAGGCGAGTTACATGATCCCCCATGTTGTGCAAAAAAGCGGTTAGCTCCT
TCGGTCCTCCGATCGTTGTCAGAAGTAAGTTGGCCGCAGTGTTATCACTCATGGTTATGGCAGCACTGCA
TAATTCTCTTACTGTCATGCCATCCGTAAGATGCTTTTCTGTGACTGGTGAGTACTCAACCAAGTCATTC
TGAGAATAGTGTATGCGGCGACCGAGTTGCTCTTGCCCGGCGTCAATACGGGATAATACCGCGCCACATA
GCAGAACTTTAAAAGTGCTCATCATTGGAAAACGTTCTTCGGGGCGAAAACTCTCAAGGATCTTACCGCT
GTTGAGATCCAGTTCGATGTAACCCACTCGTGCACCCAACTGATCTTCAGCATCTTTTACTTTCACCAGC
GTTTCTGGGTGAGCAAAAACAGGAAGGCAAAATGCCGCAAAAAAGGGAATAAGGGCGACACGGAAATGTT
GAATACTCATACTCTTCCTTTTTCAATATTATTGAAGCATTTATCAGGGTTATTGTCTCATGAGCGGATA
CATATTTGAATGTATTTAGAAAAATAAACAAATAGGGGTTCCGCGCACATTTCCCCGAAAAGTGCCACCT
AAATTGTAAGCGTTAATATTTTGTTAAAATTCGCGTTAAATTTTTGTTAAATCAGCTCATTTTTTAACCA
ATAGGCCGAAATCGGCAAAATCCCTTATAAATCAAAAGAATAGACCGAGATAGGGT
[37 nt withheld, positions 5727-5763]
AAAGAACGTGGACTCCAACGTCAAAGG
[49 nt withheld, positions 5791-5839]
T
[91 nt withheld, positions 5841-5931]
G
[124 nt withheld, positions 5933-6056]
CCCATTCGCCATTCAGGCTGCGCAACTGTTGGGAAGGGCGATCGGTGCGGGCCTCTTCGCTATTACGCCA
GCTGGCGAAAGGGGGATGTGCTGCAAGGCGATTAAGTTGGGTAACGCCAGGGTTTTCCCAGTCACGACGT
TGTAAAACGACGGCCAGTGAATTG
